Addgene plasmid #220581: LT3GEPIR-PDGFAshRNA1
Purpose: To inducibly knockdown PDGFA expression
Depositing lab: Sean Lee. Depositing organization: Tulane University.
Backbone
  Vector backbone: LT3GEPIR
  Backbone manufacturer: Dr. Johannes Zuber
  Vector type: Lentiviral
  Selectable markers: Puromycin
Growth in bacteria
  Bacterial resistance: Ampicillin, 100 μg/mL
  Growth temperature: 37°C
  Growth strain: NEB Stable
  Copy number: High Copy
Gene/Insert
  Gene/Insert name: PDGFA shRNA1
  gRNA/shRNA sequence: CGGTCATTTACGAGATTCCTC
  Species: H. sapiens (human)
  Insert size (bp): 125
  Entrez Gene: PDGFA (a.k.a. PDGF-A, PDGF1)
  Promoter: TRE3G (TetOP) promoter
  Cloning method: Restriction Enzyme; 5′ cloning site XhoI (not destroyed); 3′ cloning site EcoRI (not destroyed)
  Sequencing primers: 5′ TGTTTGAATGAGGCTTCAGTAC; 3′ CAGCGGGGCTGCTAAAGCGCATGC
Terms and licenses: Academic/Nonprofit Terms; Industry Terms: Not Available to Industry
How to cite: LT3GEPIR-PDGFAshRNA1 was a gift from Sean Lee (Addgene plasmid # 220581 ; http://n2t.net/addgene:220581 ; RRID:Addgene_220581)
