[The description below was written by a language model from this plasmid's Addgene catalogue record and pLannotate feature annotations shown in this document.]
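Description:
LT3GEPIR-PDGFAshRNA1 is a third-generation-style, self-inactivating HIV-1 lentiviral vector built on the all-in-one Tet-On LT3GEPIR backbone, designed for doxycycline-inducible knockdown of human PDGFA. It is maintained in E. coli as a high-copy plasmid through a ColE1/pUC-type origin with ampicillin resistance; an f1 origin and an SV40 origin are also annotated in the backbone. Viral genomic RNA is driven by an RSV promoter fused to a truncated 5' LTR. The transfer cassette carries the Ψ packaging signal, RRE for Rev-dependent export, cPPT/CTS, WPRE and a ΔU3 3' LTR, which leaves the integrated provirus without LTR promoter activity.

The payload consists of two transcription units. In the first, the TRE3G promoter drives EGFP followed by a microRNA-embedded shRNA. The 125 bp PDGFA shRNA1 insert was cloned between XhoI and EcoRI sites, and the annotated 3' miR-30a flank lies just downstream of this region. The feature table does not annotate the hairpin or a 5' flank separately. Because EGFP and the shRNA share one transcript, green fluorescence reports induction of the knockdown cassette. In the second unit, the constitutive mouse PGK promoter expresses puromycin N-acetyltransferase and, through an EMCV IRES, the reverse tetracycline transactivator rtTA3. Transduced cells can therefore be selected with puromycin and already carry the transactivator needed to switch on TRE3G in the presence of doxycycline. A single vector thus supports stable transduction, selection and reversible, trackable suppression of PDGFA in human cells.
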