Features (pLannotate 1.2.2; 32 found; start..end, strand, type, name):
      1..41      +  rep_origin     RSF ori (fragment): Plasmids containing the RSF 1030 origin of replication can be propagated in E. coli cells that contain additional plasmids with compatible origins.
     43..135     +  CDS            lacI (fragment): lac repressor; lacI; The lac repressor binds to the lac operator to inhibit transcription in E. coli. This inhibition can be relieved by adding lactose or isopropyl-β-D-thiogalactopyranoside (IPTG).
    148..169     +  protein_bind   CAP binding site: CAP binding activates transcription in the presence of cAMP. E. coli catabolite activator protein
    184..214     +  promoter       lac promoter: promoter for the E. coli lac operon
    222..238     +  protein_bind   lac operator: The lac repressor binds to the lac operator to inhibit transcription in E. coli. This inhibition can be relieved by adding lactose or isopropyl-β-D-thiogalactopyranoside (IPTG). lac repressor encoded by lacI
    283..301     +  promoter       T3 promoter: promoter for bacteriophage T3 RNA polymerase
    329..555     +  promoter       RSV promoter: Rous sarcoma virus enhancer/promoter
    556..736     +  LTR            5' LTR (truncated): truncated 5' long terminal repeat (LTR) from HIV-1
    783..908     +  misc_feature   HIV-1 Ψ: packaging signal of human immunodeficiency virus type 1
    892..1255    +  CDS            HIV-1 gag (fragment): gag protein from human immunodeficiency virus 1; gag
   1401..1634    +  misc_feature   RRE: The Rev response element (RRE) of HIV-1 allows for Rev-dependent mRNA export from the nucleus to the cytoplasm.
   2011..2111    +  CDS            Rev (fragment): human immunodeficiency virus 1 (HIV-1) Rev protein; rev; enhances nuclear export of unspliced and incompletely spliced viral mRNAs
   2130..2247    +  misc_feature   cPPT/CTS: central polypurine tract and central termination sequence of HIV-1
   2263..2641    +  promoter       TRE3G promoter: 3rd-generation Tet-responsive promoter that can be activated by binding of Tet-On® 3G
   2665..3384    +  CDS            EGFP: the original enhanced GFP (Yang et al., 1996) mammalian codon-optimized
   3620..3747    +  ncRNA          3' miR-30a: sequence downstream of the 71-nt precursor of the human miR-30a microRNA (Zeng et al., 2002) miRNA
   3772..4271    +  promoter       PGK promoter: mouse phosphoglycerate kinase 1 promoter
   4292..4891    +  CDS            PuroR: puromycin N-acetyltransferase; pac from Streptomyces alboniger; confers resistance to puromycin
   5057..5519    +  misc_feature   IRES: internal ribosome entry site (IRES) of the encephalomyocarditis virus (EMCV)
   5542..6230    +  CDS            rtTA3 (fragment): reverse tetracycline transactivator 3 activates expression from Tet-responsive promoters in the presence of doxycycline
   6160..6270    +  CDS            VP48: 3 tandem repeats of the minimal activation domain of herpes simplex virus VP16 (Cheng et al., 2013)
   6325..6913    +  misc_feature   WPRE: woodchuck hepatitis virus posttranscriptional regulatory element
   6930..7118    +  CDS            nef (fragment): NEF_HV1Z2 - Experimental evidence at protein level: Swiss-Prot protein existence level 1. Extracellular Nef protein targets CD4(+) T-lymphocytes for apoptosis by interacting with CXCR4 surface receptors. From Human immunodeficiency virus type 1 group M subtype D (isolate Z2/CDC-Z34) (HIV-1).
   7120..7353    +  LTR            3' LTR (ΔU3): self-inactivating 3' long terminal repeat (LTR) from HIV-1
   7425..7546    +  polyA_signal   SV40 poly(A) signal: SV40 polyadenylation signal
   7586..7721    +  rep_origin     SV40 ori: SV40 origin of replication
   7742..7760    -  promoter       T7 promoter: promoter for bacteriophage T7 RNA polymerase
   7768..7923    +  CDS            lacZα (fragment): LacZα fragment of β-galactosidase; lacZ fragment
   7928..8356    +  rep_origin     f1 ori (sequence partly withheld): f1 bacteriophage origin of replication; arrow indicates direction of (+) strand synthesis
   8409..8513    +  promoter       AmpR promoter: bla
   8514..9374    +  CDS            AmpR: β-lactamase; bla; confers resistance to ampicillin, carbenicillin, and related antibiotics
   9545..10133   +  rep_origin     ori: high-copy-number ColE1/pMB1/pBR322/pUC origin of replication
>Addgene plasmid #220581 | LT3GEPIR-PDGFAshRNA1 | addgene full sequence | sequence record 437732 | Addgene NGS Result
AACGACCGAGCGCAGCGAGTCAGTGAGCGAGGAAGCGGAAGAGCGCCCAATACGCAAACCGCCTCTCCCC
GCGCGTTGGCCGATTCATTAATGCAGCTGGCACGACAGGTTTCCCGACTGGAAAGCGGGCAGTGAGCGCA
ACGCAATTAATGTGAGTTAGCTCACTCATTAGGCACCCCAGGCTTTACACTTTATGCTTCCGGCTCGTAT
GTTGTGTGGAATTGTGAGCGGATAACAATTTCACACAGGAAACAGCTATGACCATGATTACGCCAAGCGC
GCAATTAACCCTCACTAAAGGGAACAAAAGCTGGAGCTGCAAGCTTAATGTAGTCTTATGCAATACTCTT
GTAGTCTTGCAACATGGTAACGATGAGTTAGCAACATGCCTTACAAGGAGAGAAAAAGCACCGTGCATGC
CGATTGGTGGAAGTAAGGTGGTACGATCGTGCCTTATTAGGAAGGCAACAGACGGGTCTGACATGGATTG
GACGAACCACTGAATTGCCGCATTGCAGAGATATTGTATTTAAGTGCCTAGCTCGATACATAAACGGGTC
TCTCTGGTTAGACCAGATCTGAGCCTGGGAGCTCTCTGGCTAACTAGGGAACCCACTGCTTAAGCCTCAA
TAAAGCTTGCCTTGAGTGCTTCAAGTAGTGTGTGCCCGTCTGTTGTGTGACTCTGGTAACTAGAGATCCC
TCAGACCCTTTTAGTCAGTGTGGAAAATCTCTAGCAGTGGCGCCCGAACAGGGACTTGAAAGCGAAAGGG
AAACCAGAGGAGCTCTCTCGACGCAGGACTCGGCTTGCTGAAGCGCGCACGGCAAGAGGCGAGGGGCGGC
GACTGGTGAGTACGCCAAAAATTTTGACTAGCGGAGGCTAGAAGGAGAGAGATGGGTGCGAGAGCGTCAG
TATTAAGCGGGGGAGAATTAGATCGCGATGGGAAAAAATTCGGTTAAGGCCAGGGGGAAAGAAAAAATAT
AAATTAAAACATATAGTATGGGCAAGCAGGGAGCTAGAACGATTCGCAGTTAATCCTGGCCTGTTAGAAA
CATCAGAAGGCTGTAGACAAATACTGGGACAGCTACAACCATCCCTTCAGACAGGATCAGAAGAACTTAG
ATCATTATATAATACAGTAGCAACCCTCTATTGTGTGCATCAAAGGATAGAGATAAAAGACACCAAGGAA
GCTTTAGACAAGATAGAGGAAGAGCAAAACAAAAGTAAGACCACCGCACAGCAAGCGGCCGCTGATCTTC
AGACCTGGAGGAGGAGATATGAGGGACAATTGGAGAAGTGAATTATATAAATATAAAGTAGTAAAAATTG
AACCATTAGGAGTAGCACCCACCAAGGCAAAGAGAAGAGTGGTGCAGAGAGAAAAAAGAGCAGTGGGAAT
AGGAGCTTTGTTCCTTGGGTTCTTGGGAGCAGCAGGAAGCACTATGGGCGCAGCGTCAATGACGCTGACG
GTACAGGCCAGACAATTATTGTCTGGTATAGTGCAGCAGCAGAACAATTTGCTGAGGGCTATTGAGGCGC
AACAGCATCTGTTGCAACTCACAGTCTGGGGCATCAAGCAGCTCCAGGCAAGAATCCTGGCTGTGGAAAG
ATACCTAAAGGATCAACAGCTCCTGGGGATTTGGGGTTGCTCTGGAAAACTCATTTGCACCACTGCTGTG
CCTTGGAATGCTAGTTGGAGTAATAAATCTCTGGAACAGATTTGGAATCACACGACCTGGATGGAGTGGG
ACAGAGAAATTAACAATTACACAAGCTTAATACACTCCTTAATTGAAGAATCGCAAAACCAGCAAGAAAA
GAATGAACAAGAATTATTGGAATTAGATAAATGGGCAAGTTTGTGGAATTGGTTTAACATAACAAATTGG
CTGTGGTATATAAAATTATTCATAATGATAGTAGGAGGCTTGGTAGGTTTAAGAATAGTTTTTGCTGTAC
TTTCTATAGTGAATAGAGTTAGGCAGGGATATTCACCATTATCGTTTCAGACCCACCTCCCAACCCCGAG
GGGACCCGACAGGCCCGAAGGAATAGAAGAAGAAGGTGGAGAGAGAGACAGAGACAGATCCATTCGATTA
GTGAACGGATCTCGACGGTATCGGTTAACTTTTAAAAGAAAAGGGGGGATTGGGGGGTACAGTGCAGGGG
AAAGAATAGTAGACATAATAGCAACAGACATACAAACTAAAGAATTACAAAAACAAATTACAAAAATTCA
AAATTTTATCGATTCTAGATTCGAGTTTACTCCCTATCAGTGATAGAGAACGTATGAAGAGTTTACTCCC
TATCAGTGATAGAGAACGTATGCAGACTTTACTCCCTATCAGTGATAGAGAACGTATAAGGAGTTTACTC
CCTATCAGTGATAGAGAACGTATGACCAGTTTACTCCCTATCAGTGATAGAGAACGTATCTACAGTTTAC
TCCCTATCAGTGATAGAGAACGTATATCCAGTTTACTCCCTATCAGTGATAGAGAACGTATAAGCTTTAG
GCGTGTACGGTGGGCGCCTATAAAAGCAGAGCTCGTTTAGTGAACCGTCAGATCGCCTGGAGCAATTCCA
CAACACTTTTGTCTTATACCAACTTTCCGTACCACTTCCTACCCTCGTAAAGTCGAGCTTGCGTTGGATC
CACCATGGTGAGCAAGGGCGAGGAGCTGTTCACCGGGGTGGTGCCCATCCTGGTCGAGCTGGACGGCGAC
GTAAACGGCCACAAGTTCAGCGTGTCTGGCGAGGGCGAGGGCGATGCCACCTACGGCAAGCTGACCCTGA
AGTTCATCTGCACCACCGGCAAGCTGCCCGTGCCCTGGCCCACCCTCGTGACCACCCTGACCTACGGCGT
GCAGTGCTTCAGCCGCTACCCCGACCACATGAAGCAGCACGACTTCTTCAAGTCCGCCATGCCCGAAGGC
TACGTCCAGGAGCGCACCATCTTCTTCAAGGACGACGGCAACTACAAGACCCGCGCCGAGGTGAAGTTCG
AGGGCGACACCCTGGTGAACCGCATCGAGCTGAAGGGCATCGACTTCAAGGAGGACGGCAACATCCTGGG
GCACAAGCTGGAGTACAACTACAACAGCCACAACGTCTATATCATGGCCGACAAGCAGAAGAACGGCATC
AAGGCGAACTTCAAGATCCGCCACAACATCGAGGACGGCAGCGTGCAGCTCGCCGACCACTACCAGCAGA
ACACCCCCATCGGCGACGGCCCCGTGCTGCTGCCCGACAACCACTACCTGAGCACCCAGTCCGCCCTGAG
CAAAGACCCCAACGAGAAGCGCGATCACATGGTCCTGCTGGAGTTCGTGACCGCCGCCGGGATCACTCTC
GGCATGGACGAGCTGTACAAGTAATGACGTACGGCGGCCGCCTCGACTAGGGATAACAGGGTAATTGTTT
GAATGAGGCTTCAGTACTTTACAGAATCGTTGCCTGCACATCTTGGAAACACTTGCTGGGATTACTTCGA
CTTCTTAACCCAACAGAAGGCTCGAGAAGGTATATTGCTGTTGACAGTGAGCGACGGTCATTTACGAGAT
TCCTCTAGTGAAGCCACAGATGTAGAGGAATCTCGTAAATGACCGGTGCCTACTGCCTCGGACTTCAAGG
GGTCTAGAATTCGAGCAATTATCTTGTTTACTAAAACTGAATACCTTGCTATCTCTTTGATACATTTTTA
CAAAGCTGAATTAAAATGGTATAAATTAAATCACTTTTTTCAATTGACGCGTAATTCTACCGGGTAGGGG
AGGCGCTTTTCCCAAGGCAGTCTGGAGCATGCGCTTTAGCAGCCCCGCTGGGCACTTGGCGCTACACAAG
TGGCCTCTGGCCTCGCACACATTCCACATCCACCGGTAGGCGCCAACCGGCTCCGTTCTTTGGTGGCCCC
TTCGCGCCACCTTCTACTCCTCCCCTAGTCAGGAAGTTCCCCCCCGCCCCGCAGCTCGCGTCGTGCAGGA
CGTGACAAATGGAAGTAGCACGTCTCACTAGTCTCGTGCAGATGGACAGCACCGCTGAGCAATGGAAGCG
GGTAGGCCTTTGGGGCAGCGGCCAATAGCAGCTTTGCTCCTTCGCTTTCTGGGCTCAGAGGCTGGGAAGG
GGTGGGTCCGGGGGCGGGCTCAGGGGCGGGCTCAGGGGCGGGGCGGGCGCCCGAAGGTCCTCCGGAGGCC
CGGCATTCTGCACGCTTCAAAAGCGCACGTCTGCCGCGCTGTTCTCCTCTTCCTCATCTCCGGGCCTTTC
GACCTGCAGCCCAAGCTTACCATGACCGAGTACAAGCCCACGGTGCGCCTCGCCACCCGCGACGACGTCC
CCAGGGCCGTACGCACCCTCGCCGCCGCGTTCGCCGACTACCCCGCCACGCGCCACACCGTCGATCCGGA
CCGCCACATCGAGCGGGTCACCGAGCTGCAAGAACTCTTCCTCACGCGCGTCGGGCTCGACATCGGCAAG
GTGTGGGTCGCGGACGACGGCGCCGCGGTGGCGGTCTGGACCACGCCGGAGAGCGTCGAAGCGGGGGCGG
TGTTCGCCGAGATCGGCCCGCGCATGGCCGAGTTGAGCGGTTCCCGGCTGGCCGCGCAGCAACAGATGGA
AGGCCTCCTGGCGCCGCACCGGCCCAAGGAGCCCGCGTGGTTCCTGGCCACCGTCGGCGTCTCGCCCGAC
CACCAGGGCAAGGGTCTGGGCAGCGCCGTCGTGCTCCCCGGAGTGGAGGCGGCCGAGCGCGCCGGGGTGC
CCGCCTTCCTGGAGACCTCCGCGCCCCGCAACCTCCCCTTCTACGAGCGGCTCGGCTTCACCGTCACCGC
CGACGTCGAGGTGCCCGAAGGACCGCGCACCTGGTGCATGACCCGCAAGCCCGGTGCCTGACGCCCGCCC
CACGACCCGCAGCGCCCGACCGAAAGGAGCGCACGACCCCATGCATCCAATTCCGCCCCCCCCCCCTAAC
GTTACTGGCCGAAGCCGCTTGGAATAAGGCCGGTGTGCGTTTGTCTATATGTTATTTTCCACCATATTGC
CGTCTTTTGGCAATGTGAGGGCCCGGAAACCTGGCCCTGTCTTCTTGACGAGCATTCCTAGGGGTCTTTC
CCCTCTCGCCAAAGGAATGCAAGGTCTGTTGAATGTCGTGAAGGAAGCAGTTCCTCTGGAAGCTTCTTGA
AGACAAACAACGTCTGTAGCGACCCTTTGCAGGCAGCGGAACCCCCCACCTGGCGACAGGTGCCTCTGCG
GCCAAAAGCCACGTGTATAAGATACACCTGCAAAGGCGGCACAACCCCAGTGCCACGTTGTGAGTTGGAT
AGTTGTGGAAAGAGTCAAATGGCTCTCCTCAAGCGTATTCAACAAGGGGCTGAAGGATGCCCAGAAGGTA
CCCCATTGTATGGGATCTGATCTGGGGCCTCGGTGCACATGCTTTACATGTGTTTAGTCGAGGTTAAAAA
AACGTCTAGGCCCCCCGAACCACGGGGACGTGGTTTTCCTTTGAAAAACACGATGATAATATGGCCACAA
CCATGAGTAGACTGGACAAGAGCAAAGTCATAAACGGAGCTCTGGAATTACTCAATGGTGTCGGTATCGA
AGGCCTGACGACAAGGAAACTCGCTCAAAAGCTGGGAGTTGAGCAGCCTACCCTGTACTGGCACGTGAAG
AACAAGCGGGCCCTGCTCGATGCCCTGCCAATCGAGATGCTGGACAGGCATCATACCCACTTCTGCCCCC
TGGAAGGCGAGTCATGGCAAGACTTTCTGCGGAACAACGCCAAGTCATACCGCTGTGCTCTCCTCTCACA
TCGCGACGGGGCTAAAGTGCATCTCGGCACCCGCCCAACAGAGAAACAGTACGAAACCCTGGAAAATCAG
CTCGCGTTCCTGTGTCAGCAAGGCTTCTCCCTGGAGAACGCACTGTACGCTCTGTCCGCCGTGGGCCACT
TTACACTGGGCTGCGTATTGGAGGAACAGGAGCATCAAGTAGCAAAAGAGGAAAGAGAGACACCTACCAC
CGATTCTATGCCCCCACTTCTGAGACAAGCAATTGAGCTGTTCGACCGGCAGGGAGCCGAACCTGCCTTC
CTTTTCGGCCTGGAACTAATCATATGTGGCCTGGAGAAACAGCTAAAGTGCGAAAGCGGCGGGCCGACCG
ACGCCCTTGACGATTTTGACTTAGACATGCTCCCAGCCGATGCCCTTGACGACTTTGACCTTGATATGCT
GCCTGCTGACGCTCTTGACGATTTTGACCTTGACATGCTCCCCGGGTAATCCGGACTCGACCTGCAGCCA
AGCTTATCGAAACGCGTCTGGAACAATCAACCTCTGGATTACAAAATTTGTGAAAGATTGACTGGTATTC
TTAACTATGTTGCTCCTTTTACGCTATGTGGATACGCTGCTTTAATGCCTTTGTATCATGCTATTGCTTC
CCGTATGGCTTTCATTTTCTCCTCCTTGTATAAATCCTGGTTGCTGTCTCTTTATGAGGAGTTGTGGCCC
GTTGTCAGGCAACGTGGCGTGGTGTGCACTGTGTTTGCTGACGCAACCCCCACTGGTTGGGGCATTGCCA
CCACCTGTCAGCTCCTTTCCGGGACTTTCGCTTTCCCCCTCCCTATTGCCACGGCGGAACTCATCGCCGC
CTGCCTTGCCCGCTGCTGGACAGGGGCTCGGCTGTTGGGCACTGACAATTCCGTGGTGTTGTCGGGGAAG
CTGACGTCCTTTCCATGGCTGCTCGCCTGTGTTGCCACCTGGATTCTGCGCGGGACGTCCTTCTGCTACG
TCCCTTCGGCCCTCAATCCAGCGGACCTTCCTTCCCGCGGCCTGCTGCCGGCTCTGCGGCCTCTTCCGCG
TCTTCGCCTTCGCCCTCAGACGAGTCGGATCTCCCTTTGGGCCGCCTCCCCGCCTGGAATTAATTCTGCA
GTCGAGACCTAGAAAAACATGGAGCAATCACAAGTAGCAATACAGCAGCTACCAATGCTGATTGTGCCTG
GCTAGAAGCACAAGAGGAGGAGGAGGTGGGTTTTCCAGTCACACCTCAGGTACCTTTAAGACCAATGACT
TACAAGGCAGCTGTAGATCTTAGCCACTTTTTAAAAGAAAAGGGGGGACTGGAAGGGCTAATTCACTCCC
AACGAAGACAAGATCTGCTTTTTGCTTGTACTGGGTCTCTCTGGTTAGACCAGATCTGAGCCTGGGAGCT
CTCTGGCTAACTAGGGAACCCACTGCTTAAGCCTCAATAAAGCTTGCCTTGAGTGCTTCAAGTAGTGTGT
GCCCGTCTGTTGTGTGACTCTGGTAACTAGAGATCCCTCAGACCCTTTTAGTCAGTGTGGAAAATCTCTA
GCAGTAGTAGTTCATGTCATCTTATTATTCAGTATTTATAACTTGCAAAGAAATGAATATCAGAGAGTGA
GAGGAACTTGTTTATTGCAGCTTATAATGGTTACAAATAAAGCAATAGCATCACAAATTTCACAAATAAA
GCATTTTTTTCACTGCATTCTAGTTGTGGTTTGTCCAAACTCATCAATGTATCTTATCATGTCTGGCTCT
AGCTATCCCGCCCCTAACTCCGCCCATCCCGCCCCTAACTCCGCCCAGTTCCGCCCATTCTCCGCCCCAT
GGCTGACTAATTTTTTTTATTTATGCAGAGGCCGAGGCCGCCTCGGCCTCTGAGCTATTCCAGAAGTAGT
GAGGAGGCTTTTTTGGAGGCCTAGGGACGTACCCAATTCGCCCTATAGTGAGTCGTATTACGCGCGCTCA
CTGGCCGTCGTTTTACAACGTCGTGACTGGGAAAACCCTGGCGTTACCCAACTTAATCGCCTTGCAGCAC
ATCCCCCTTTCGCCAGCTGGCGTAATAGCGAAGAGGCCCGCACCGATCGCCCTTCCCAACAGTTGCGCAG
CCTGAATGGCGAATGGG
[124 nt withheld, positions 7928-8051]
C
[91 nt withheld, positions 8053-8143]
A
[49 nt withheld, positions 8145-8193]
CCTTTGACGTTGGAGTCCACGTTCTTT
[37 nt withheld, positions 8221-8257]
ACCCTATCTCGGTCTATTCTTTTGATTTATAAGGGATTTTGCCGATTTCGGCCTATTGGTTAAAAAATGA
GCTGATTTAACAAAAATTTAACGCGAATTTTAACAAAATATTAACGCTTACAATTTAGGTGGCACTTTTC
GGGGAAATGTGCGCGGAACCCCTATTTGTTTATTTTTCTAAATACATTCAAATATGTATCCGCTCATGAG
ACAATAACCCTGATAAATGCTTCAATAATATTGAAAAAGGAAGAGTATGAGTATTCAACATTTCCGTGTC
GCCCTTATTCCCTTTTTTGCGGCATTTTGCCTTCCTGTTTTTGCTCACCCAGAAACGCTGGTGAAAGTAA
AAGATGCTGAAGATCAGTTGGGTGCACGAGTGGGTTACATCGAACTGGATCTCAACAGCGGTAAGATCCT
TGAGAGTTTTCGCCCCGAAGAACGTTTTCCAATGATGAGCACTTTTAAAGTTCTGCTATGTGGCGCGGTA
TTATCCCGTATTGACGCCGGGCAAGAGCAACTCGGTCGCCGCATACACTATTCTCAGAATGACTTGGTTG
AGTACTCACCAGTCACAGAAAAGCATCTTACGGATGGCATGACAGTAAGAGAATTATGCAGTGCTGCCAT
AACCATGAGTGATAACACTGCGGCCAACTTACTTCTGACAACGATCGGAGGACCGAAGGAGCTAACCGCT
TTTTTGCACAACATGGGGGATCATGTAACTCGCCTTGATCGTTGGGAACCGGAGCTGAATGAAGCCATAC
CAAACGACGAGCGTGACACCACGATGCCTGTAGCAATGGCAACAACGTTGCGCAAACTATTAACTGGCGA
ACTACTTACTCTAGCTTCCCGGCAACAATTAATAGACTGGATGGAGGCGGATAAAGTTGCAGGACCACTT
CTGCGCTCGGCCCTTCCGGCTGGCTGGTTTATTGCTGATAAATCTGGAGCCGGTGAGCGTGGGTCTCGCG
GTATCATTGCAGCACTGGGGCCAGATGGTAAGCCCTCCCGTATCGTAGTTATCTACACGACGGGGAGTCA
GGCAACTATGGATGAACGAAATAGACAGATCGCTGAGATAGGTGCCTCACTGATTAAGCATTGGTAACTG
TCAGACCAAGTTTACTCATATATACTTTAGATTGATTTAAAACTTCATTTTTAATTTAAAAGGATCTAGG
TGAAGATCCTTTTTGATAATCTCATGACCAAAATCCCTTAACGTGAGTTTTCGTTCCACTGAGCGTCAGA
CCCCGTAGAAAAGATCAAAGGATCTTCTTGAGATCCTTTTTTTCTGCGCGTAATCTGCTGCTTGCAAACA
AAAAAACCACCGCTACCAGCGGTGGTTTGTTTGCCGGATCAAGAGCTACCAACTCTTTTTCCGAAGGTAA
CTGGCTTCAGCAGAGCGCAGATACCAAATACTGTTCTTCTAGTGTAGCCGTAGTTAGGCCACCACTTCAA
GAACTCTGTAGCACCGCCTACATACCTCGCTCTGCTAATCCTGTTACCAGTGGCTGCTGCCAGTGGCGAT
AAGTCGTGTCTTACCGGGTTGGACTCAAGACGATAGTTACCGGATAAGGCGCAGCGGTCGGGCTGAACGG
GGGGTTCGTGCACACAGCCCAGCTTGGAGCGAACGACCTACACCGAACTGAGATACCTACAGCGTGAGCT
ATGAGAAAGCGCCACGCTTCCCGAAGGGAGAAAGGCGGACAGGTATCCGGTAAGCGGCAGGGTCGGAACA
GGAGAGCGCACGAGGGAGCTTCCAGGGGGAAACGCCTGGTATCTTTATAGTCCTGTCGGGTTTCGCCACC
TCTGACTTGAGCGTCGATTTTTGTGATGCTCGTCAGGGGGGCGGAGCCTATGGAAAAACGCCAGCAACGC
GGCCTTTTTACGGTTCCTGGCCTTTTGCTGGCCTTTTGCTCACATGTTCTTTCCTGCGTTATCCCCTGAT
TCTGTGGATAACCGTATTACCGCCTTTGAGTGAGCTGATACCGCTCGCCGCAGCCG
